Addgene plasmid #43191: I-TGCA
Depositing lab: Chad Cowan & Kiran Musunuru. Depositing organization: Harvard University. Publication: A TALEN Genome-Editing System for Generating Human Stem Cell-Based Disease Models. Ding Q, Lee YK, Schaefer EA, Peters DT, Veres A, Kim K, Kuperwasser N, Motola DL, Meissner TB, Hendriks WT, Trevisan M, Gupta RM, Moisan A, Banks E, Friesen M, Schinzel RT, Xia F, Tang A, Xia Y, Figueroa E, Wann A, Ahfeldt T, Daheron L, Zhang F, Rubin LL, Peng LF, Chung RT, Musunuru K, Cowan CA. Cell Stem Cell. 2012 Dec 12. pii: S1934-5909(12)00645-5. doi: 10.1016/j.stem.2012.11.011. PubMed 23246482.
Backbone
  Vector backbone: pCRII-TOPO
  Backbone manufacturer: Invitrogen
  Backbone size w/o insert (bp): 3973
  Vector type: Bacterial Cloning
Growth in bacteria
  Bacterial resistance: Ampicillin and Kanamycin, 100 & 50 μg/mL
  Growth temperature: 37°C
  Growth strain: Top10
  Copy number: High Copy
Gene/Insert
  Gene/Insert name: I-TGCA
  Species: Synthetic
  Insert size (bp): 424
  Cloning method: TOPO Cloning
  Sequencing primers: 5′ T7; 3′ M13-rev
Terms and licenses: Academic/Nonprofit Terms; Industry Terms: Not Available to Industry
How to cite: I-TGCA was a gift from Chad Cowan & Kiran Musunuru (Addgene plasmid # 43191 ; http://n2t.net/addgene:43191 ; RRID:Addgene_43191)
