[The description below was written by a language model from this plasmid's Addgene catalogue record.]
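Description:
I-TGCA is a bacterial cloning plasmid built on the commercial pCRII-TOPO backbone (about 4.0 kb without insert), into which a 424 bp synthetic fragment was introduced by TOPO cloning. It is a high-copy plasmid maintained in E. coli and is listed with dual ampicillin and kanamycin resistance, consistent with the two selectable markers carried by this backbone. The insert can be read from the flanking T7 and M13 reverse priming sites. No feature table accompanies the record, so the individual backbone elements and the internal structure of the insert are not documented here.

The record classifies the plasmid purely as a cloning vector, with no promoter for expression in eukaryotic cells, no tags and no reporter; it serves as a storage and source plasmid for the synthetic fragment rather than as an expression construct. The entry is associated with a published TALEN genome-editing system for generating human stem cell-based disease models. In that context the name suggests a pre-assembled module from a library of TAL effector repeat units, with "TGCA" plausibly denoting the four DNA bases recognised by the encoded repeats and "I" the position of the module in an ordered assembly. An insert of roughly 424 bp would be compatible with about four TAL repeats. This interpretation is inferred from the name, size and publication title, however, as the record does not explicitly state what the insert encodes or how it is excised and joined to other modules. Its likely use is as a building block for assembling custom TALEN DNA-binding arrays that are then transferred into a separate nuclease expression vector.
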