>Addgene plasmid #43191 | I-TGCA | depositor partial sequence | sequence record 58456 | I-TGCA sequence 424 bps
CGTCTCCTGACCCCAGAGCAGGTCGTGGCCATTGCCTCGAATGGAGGGGGCAAACAGGCGTTGGAAACCG
TACAACGATTGCTGCCGGTGCTGTGCCAAGCGCACGGACTCACCCCAGAGCAGGTCGTGGCAATCGCGAG
CAATAACGGCGGAAAACAGGCTTTGGAAACGGTGCAGAGGCTCCTTCCAGTGCTGTGCCAAGCGCACGGC
CTCACCCCAGAGCAGGTCGTGGCGATCGCAAGCCACGACGGAGGAAAGCAAGCCTTGGAAACAGTACAGA
GGCTGTTGCCTGTGCTGTGCCAAGCGCACGGATTAACCCCAGAGCAGGTCGTGGCAATCGCCTCCAACAT
TGGCGGGAAACAGGCACTCGAGACTGTCCAGCGCCTGCTTCCCGTGCTGTGCCAAGCGCACGGCTTAAGA
GACG
