>Addgene plasmid #43191 | I-TGCA | addgene partial sequence | sequence record 61914 | M13-F20 5'-TGTAAAACGACGGCCAGT-3'
TTGGGCGAATTGGGCCCTCTAGATGCATGCTCGAGCGGCCGCCAGTGTGATGGATATCTGCAGAATTCGC
CCTTATATAGATGCCGTCCTAGCGCGTCTCCTGACCCCAGAGCAGGTCGTGGCCATTGCCTCGAATGGAG
GGGGCAAACAGGCGTTGGAAACCGTACAACGATTGCTGCCGGTGCTGTGCCAAGCGCACGGACTCACCCC
AGAGCAGGTCGTGGCAATCGCGAGCAATAACGGCGGAAAACAGGCTTTGGAAACGGTGCAGAGGCTCCTT
CCAGTGCTGTGCCAAGCGCACGGCCTCACCCCAGAGCAGGTCGTGGCGATCGCAAGCCACGACGGAGGAA
AGCAAGCCTTGGAAACAGTACAGAGGCTGTTGCCTGTGCTGTGCCAAGCGCACGGATTAACCCCAGAGCA
GGTCGTGGCAATCGCCTCCAACATTGGCGGGAAACAGGCACTCGAGACTGTCCAGCGCCTGCTTCCCGTG
CTGTGCCAAGCGCACGGCTTAAGAGACGTGGGCACAGGAAAGATACTTAAGGGCGAATTCCAGCACACTG
GCGGCCGTTACTAGTGGATCCGAGCTCGGTACCAAGCTTGATGCATAGCTTGAGTATTCTATAGTGTCAC
CTAAATAGCTTGGCGTAATCATGGTCATAGCTGTTTCCTGTGTGAAATTGTTATCCGCTCACAATTCCAC
ACAACATACGAGCCGGAAGCATAAAGTGTAAAGCCTGGGGTGCCTAATGAGTGAGCTAACTCACATTAAT
TGCGTTGCGCTCACTGCCCGCTTTCCAGTCGGGAAACCTGTCGTGCCAGCTGCATTAATGAATCGGCCAA
CGCGCGGGGAGAGGCGGTTTGCGTATTGGGCGCTCTTCCGCTTCCTCGCTCACTGACTCGCTGCGCTCGG
TCGTTCGGCTGCGGCGAGCGGTATCAGCTCACTCAAAGGCGGTAATACGGTTATCCACAGAATCAGGGGA
TAACGCAGGAAAGAACATGTGAGCA
